Addgene plasmid #124487: hKCNB1 L211P
Purpose: missense mutation in children with EOEE. HA tagged in C-terminus, pCIneo vector
Depositing lab: Federico Sesti. Depositing organization: Rutgers, The State University of New Jersey. Publication: Complexes formed with integrin-alpha5 and KCNB1 potassium channel wild type or epilepsy-susceptibility variants modulate cellular plasticity via Ras and Akt signaling. Yu W, Shin MR, Sesti F. FASEB J. 2019 Dec;33(12):14680-14689. doi: 10.1096/fj.201901792R. Epub 2019 Nov 2. PubMed 31682765.
Backbone
  Vector backbone: pHA-CIneo (Promega’s pCI-neo vector modified with a HA-tag)
  Backbone manufacturer: promega
  Vector type: Mammalian Expression
Growth in bacteria
  Bacterial resistance: Ampicillin, 100 μg/mL
  Growth temperature: 37°C
  Growth strain: DH5alpha
  Copy number: Unknown
Gene/Insert
  Gene/Insert name: human KCNB1
  Species: H. sapiens (human)
  Insert size (bp): 2578
  Mutation: changed leucine 211 to proline
  Entrez Gene: KCNB1 (a.k.a. DRK1, Kv2.1)
  Tag / fusion protein: HA (C terminal on insert)
  Cloning method: Restriction Enzyme; 5′ cloning site EcoRI (not destroyed); 3′ cloning site EcoRI (not destroyed)
  Sequencing primers: 5′ agctgaattccaccatgccggcgggcatgacg; 3′ TGGGTAGAATTCGATGCTCTGATCTCGTGTGCTTC
Terms and licenses: Academic/Nonprofit Terms; Industry Terms: Not Available to Industry
How to cite: hKCNB1 L211P was a gift from Federico Sesti (Addgene plasmid # 124487 ; http://n2t.net/addgene:124487 ; RRID:Addgene_124487)
