[The description below was written by a language model from this plasmid's Addgene catalogue record and pLannotate feature annotations shown in this document.]
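Description:
hKCNB1 L211P is a mammalian expression plasmid built on pHA-CIneo, a version of the commercial pCI-neo vector modified to supply an HA epitope tag. It carries the human KCNB1 coding sequence (also known as DRK1 or Kv2.1), which encodes a voltage-gated potassium channel. The insert has a leucine-to-proline substitution at residue 211, a missense variant the record says is found in children with EOEE (presumably early-onset epileptic encephalopathy). It was cloned between two retained EcoRI sites and runs directly into a short HA-encoding segment, so the channel carries a C-terminal HA tag for detection or immunoprecipitation.

Expression is driven by the CMV immediate-early enhancer and promoter. A chimeric β-globin/immunoglobulin intron follows, which generally improves transcript processing and yield, and the transcript ends at an SV40 polyadenylation signal. A T7 promoter lies just upstream of the insert and a partial T3 promoter downstream, both standard backbone elements. A separate SV40 enhancer/early promoter drives the neo gene with a synthetic poly(A) signal, which can be used to select stably transfected mammalian cells. In bacteria the plasmid is maintained through a ColE1/pUC-type origin and ampicillin resistance, and an f1 origin is also present.

Two sequence records are annotated with the same parts in the same order. They differ in total length by about 100 nt, and that difference falls within the annotated KCNB1 region; the shorter full-sequence record matches the stated insert size more closely. The associated publication examined complexes of integrin-α5 with wild-type or epilepsy-variant KCNB1 and their signaling through Ras and Akt, so the construct is suited to comparing the mutant with the wild-type channel in transfected cells.
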