Features (pLannotate 1.2.2; 20 found; start..end, strand, type, name):
      1..212     +  promoter       CMV promoter: human cytomegalovirus (CMV) immediate early promoter
    373..505     +  intron         chimeric intron: chimera between introns from human β-globin and immunoglobulin heavy chain genes
    550..568     +  promoter       T7 promoter: promoter for bacteriophage T7 RNA polymerase
    594..3167    +  CDS            KCNB1: KCNB1_HUMAN - Experimental evidence at protein level: Swiss-Prot protein existence level 1. Voltage-gated potassium channel that mediates transmembrane potassium transport in excitable membranes, primarily in the brain, but also in the pancreas and cardiovascular system. Contributes to the regulation of the action potential (AP) repolarization, duration and frequency of repetitive AP firing in neurons, muscle cells and endocrine cells and plays a role in homeostatic attenuation of electrical excitability throughout the brain (PubMed:23161216). Plays also a role in the regulation of exocytosis
   3174..3202    +  CDS            3xHA (fragment): three tandem HA epitope tags
   3215..3232    -  promoter       T3 promoter (fragment): promoter for bacteriophage T3 RNA polymerase
   3250..3371    -  polyA_signal   SV40 poly(A) signal: SV40 polyadenylation signal
   3394..3462    -  CDS            large T antigen (fragment): large T antigen from SV40 (simian virus 40)
   3486..3553    +  CDS            lacZα (fragment): LacZα fragment of β-galactosidase; lacZ fragment
   3557..3985    +  rep_origin     f1 ori (sequence partly withheld): f1 bacteriophage origin of replication; arrow indicates direction of (+) strand synthesis
   4013..4064    -  misc_feature   bom (fragment): basis of mobility region from pBR322
   4129..4486    +  promoter       SV40 promoter: SV40 enhancer and early promoter
   4537..5328    +  CDS            neo: KKA2_KLEPN - Also known as kan, nptII. Experimental evidence at protein level: Swiss-Prot protein existence level 1. Resistance to kanamycin, neomycin, paromomycin, ribostamycin, butirosin and gentamicin B. From Klebsiella pneumoniae.
   5395..5443    +  polyA_signal   poly(A) signal: synthetic polyadenylation signal
   5463..5517    -  misc_feature   bom (fragment): basis of mobility region from pBR322
   5619..5654    -  CDS            rop (fragment): Rop protein, which maintains plasmids at low copy number; rop
   5749..5853    +  promoter       AmpR promoter: bla
   5854..6714    +  CDS            AmpR: β-lactamase; bla; confers resistance to ampicillin, carbenicillin, and related antibiotics
   6885..7473    +  rep_origin     ori: high-copy-number ColE1/pMB1/pBR322/pUC origin of replication
   7686..8063    +  enhancer       CMV enhancer: human cytomegalovirus immediate early enhancer
>Addgene plasmid #124487 | hKCNB1 L211P | addgene full sequence | sequence record 251964 | Addgene NGS Result
GTGATGCGGTTTTGGCAGTACACCAATGGGCGTGGATAGCGGTTTGACTCACGGGGATTTCCAAGTCTCC
ACCCCATTGACGTCAATGGGAGTTTGTTTTGGCACCAAAATCAACGGGACTTTCCAAAATGTCGTAACAA
CTGCGATCGCCCGCCCCGTTGACGCAAATGGGCGGTAGGCGTGTACGGTGGGAGGTCTATATAAGCAGAG
CTCGTTTAGTGAACCGTCAGATCACTAGAAGCTTTATTGCGGTAGTTTATCACAGTTAAATTGCTAACGC
AGTCAGTGCTTCTGACACAACAGTCTCGAACTTAAGCTGCAGTGACTCTCTTAAGGTAGCCTTGCAGAAG
TTGGTCGTGAGGCACTGGGCAGGTAAGTATCAAGGTTACAAGACAGGTTTAAGGAGACCAATAGAAACTG
GGCTTGTCGAGACAGAGAAGACTCTTGCGTTTCTGATAGGCACCTATTGGTCTTACTGACATCCACTTTG
CCTTTCTCTCCACAGGTGTCCACTCCCAGTTCAATTACAGCTCTTAAGGCTAGAGTACTTAATACGACTC
ACTATAGGCTAGCCTCGAGAGCTGAATTCCACCATGCCGGCGGGCATGACGAAGCATGGCTCCCGCTCCA
CCAGCTCGCTGCCGCCCGAGCCCATGGAGATCGTGCGCAGCAAGGCGTGCTCTCGGCGGGTCCGCCTCAA
CGTCGGGGGGCTGGCGCACGAGGTACTCTGGCGTACCCTGGACCGCCTGCCCCGCACGCGGCTGGGCAAG
CTCCGCGACTGCAACACGCACGACTCGCTGCTGGAGGTGTGCGATGACTACAGCCTCGACGACAACGAGT
ACTTCTTTGACCGCCACCCGGGCGCCTTCACCTCCATCCTCAACTTCTACCGCACTGGGCGACTGCACAT
GATGGAGGAGATGTGCGCGCTCAGCTTCAGCCAAGAGCTCGACTACTGGGGCATCGACGAGATCTACCCG
GAGTCCTGCTGCCAGGCCCGCTACCACCAGAAGAAAGAGCAGATGAACGAGGAGCTCAAGCGTGAGGCCG
AGACCCTACGGGAGCGGGAAGGCGAGGAGTTCGATAACACGTGCTGCGCAGAGAAGAGGAAAAAACTCTG
GGACCTACTGGAGAAGCCCAATTCCTCTGTGGCTGCCAAGATCCTTGCCATAATTTCCATCATGTTCATC
GTCCTCTCCACCATTGCCCTGTCCCTCAACACGCCGCCTGAGCTACAGAGCCTCGATGAGTTCGGCCAGT
CCACAGACAACCCCCAGCTGGCCCACGTGGAGGCCGTGTGCATCGCATGGTTCACCATGGAGTACCTGCT
GAGGTTCCTCTCCTCGCCCAAGAAGTGGAAGTTCTTCAAGGGCCCACTCAATGCCATTGACTTGTTGGCC
ATTCTGCCATACTATGTCACCATTTTCCTCACCGAATCCAACAAGAGCGTGCTGCAATTCCAGAATGTCC
GCCGCGTGGTCCAGATCTTCCGCATCATGCGCATTCTCCGCATCCTTAAGCTTGCACGCCACTCCACTGG
CCTCCAGTCTCTGGGCTTCACTTTGCGGAGGAGCTACAATGAGTTGGGCTTGCTCATCCTCTTCCTTGCC
ATGGGCATTATGATCTTCTCCAGCCTTGTCTTCTTTGCTGAGAAGGATGAGGACGACACCAAGTTCAAAA
GCATCCCAGCCTCTTTCTGGTGGGCCACCATCACCATGACTACTGTTGGGTATGGAGACATCTACCCCAA
GACTCTCCTGGGGAAAATTGTTGGGGGACTCTGCTGCATTGCAGGAGTCCTGGTGATTGCTCTTCCCATC
CCCATCATCGTCAATAACTTCTCTGAGTTCTATAAGGAGCAGAAGAGACAGGAGAAAGCAATCAAACGGC
GAGAGGCTCTGGAGAGAGCCAAGAGGAATGGCAGCATCGTATCCATGAACATGAAGGATGCTTTTGCCCG
GAGCATTGAGATGATGGACATTGTGGTTGAGAAAAATGGGGAGAATATGGGTAAGAAAGACAAAGTACAA
GATAACCACTTGTCTCCTAACAAATGGAAATGGACAAAGAGGACACTGTCTGAAACCAGCTCAAGTAAGT
CCTTTGAAACCAAGGAACAGGGATCCCCTGAAAAAGCCAGATCGTCTTCTAGTCCTCAGCACCTGAACGT
TCAGCAGTTGGAAGACATGTACAATAAGATGGCCAAGACCCAATCCCAACCCATCCTCAATACCAAGGAG
TCAGCAGCACAGAGCAAACCAAAGGAAGAACTTGAAATGGAGAGTATCCCCAGCCCCGTAGCCCCTCTGC
CCACTCGCACAGAAGGGGTCATTGACATGCGAAGTATGTCAAGCATTGATAGTTTCATTAGCTGTGCCAC
AGACTTCCCTGAGGCCACCAGATTCTCCCACAGCCCTTTGACATCACTCCCCAGCAAGACTGGGGGCAGC
ACAGCCCCAGAAGTGGGCTGGCGGGGAGCTCTGGGTGCCAGTGGTGGTAGGTTTGTGGAGGCCAACCCCA
GCCCTGATGCCAGCCAGCACTCTAGTTTCTTCATCGAGAGCCCCAAGAGTTCCATGAAAACTAACAACCC
TTTGAAGCTCCGAGCACTTAAAGTCAACTTCATGGAGGGTGACCCCAGTCCACTCCTCCCCGTTCTAGGG
ATGTACCATGACCCTCTCAGGAACCGGGGGAGTGCTGCGGCTGCTGTCGCTGGACTGGAGTGTGCCACGC
TTTTGGACAAGGCTGTGCTGAGCCCAGAGTCCTCCATCTACACCACAGCAAGTGCTAAGACACCCCCCCG
GTCTCCTGAGAAACACACAGCAATAGCGTTCAACTTTGAGGCGGGTGTCCACCAGTACATTGACGCAGAC
ACAGATGATGAGGGACAGCTGCTCTACAGTGTGGACTCCAGCCCCCCCAAAAGCCTCCCTGGGAGCACCA
GTCCGAAGTTCAGCACGGGGACAAGATCGGAGAAAAACCACTTTGAAAGCTCCCCTTTACCCACCTCCCC
TAAGTTCTTAAGGCAGAACTGTATTTACTCCACAGAAGCATTGACTGGAAAAGGCCCCAGTGGTCAGGAA
AAGTGCAAACTTGAGAACCACATCTCCCCTGACGTCCGTGTGTTGCCAGGGGGAGGAGCCCATGGAAGCA
CACGAGATCAGAGCATCGAATTCTACCCATACGATGTTCCAGATTACGCTTAGGCGGCCGCTTCCCTTTA
GTGAGGGTTAATGCTTCGAGCAGACATGATAAGATACATTGATGAGTTTGGACAAACCACAACTAGAATG
CAGTGAAAAAAATGCTTTATTTGTGAAATTTGTGATGCTATTGCTTTATTTGTAACCATTATAAGCTGCA
ATAAACAAGTTAACAACAACAATTGCATTCATTTTATGTTTCAGGTTCAGGGGGAGATGTGGGAGGTTTT
TTAAAGCAAGTAAAACCTCTACAAATGTGGTAAAATCCGATAAGGATCGATCCGGGCTGGCGTAATAGCG
AAGAGGCCCGCACCGATCGCCCTTCCCAACAGTTGCGCAGCCTGAATGGCGAATGG
[124 nt withheld, positions 3557-3680]
C
[91 nt withheld, positions 3682-3772]
A
[49 nt withheld, positions 3774-3822]
CCTTTGACGTTGGAGTCCACGTTCTTT
[37 nt withheld, positions 3850-3886]
ACCCTATCTCGGTCTATTCTTTTGATTTATAAGGGATTTTGCCGATTTCGGCCTATTGGTTAAAAAATGA
GCTGATTTAACAAAAATTTAACGCGAATTTTAACAAAATATTAACGCTTACAATTTCCTGATGCGGTATT
TTCTCCTTACGCATCTGTGCGGTATTTCACACCGCATACGCGGATCTGCGCAGCACCATGGCCTGAAATA
ACCTCTGAAAGAGGAACTTGGTTAGGTACCTTCTGAGGCGGAAAGAACCAGCTGTGGAATGTGTGTCAGT
TAGGGTGTGGAAAGTCCCCAGGCTCCCCAGCAGGCAGAAGTATGCAAAGCATGCATCTCAATTAGTCAGC
AACCAGGTGTGGAAAGTCCCCAGGCTCCCCAGCAGGCAGAAGTATGCAAAGCATGCATCTCAATTAGTCA
GCAACCATAGTCCCGCCCCTAACTCCGCCCATCCCGCCCCTAACTCCGCCCAGTTCCGCCCATTCTCCGC
CCCATGGCTGACTAATTTTTTTTATTTATGCAGAGGCCGAGGCCGCCTCGGCCTCTGAGCTATTCCAGAA
GTAGTGAGGAGGCTTTTTTGGAGGCCTAGGCTTTTGCAAAAAGCTTGATTCTTCTGACACAACAGTCTCG
AACTTAAGGCTAGAGCCACCATGATTGAACAAGATGGATTGCACGCAGGTTCTCCGGCCGCTTGGGTGGA
GAGGCTATTCGGCTATGACTGGGCACAACAGACAATCGGCTGCTCTGATGCCGCCGTGTTCCGGCTGTCA
GCGCAGGGGCGCCCGGTTCTTTTTGTCAAGACCGACCTGTCCGGTGCCCTGAATGAACTGCAGGACGAGG
CAGCGCGGCTATCGTGGCTGGCCACGACGGGCGTTCCTTGCGCAGCTGTGCTCGACGTTGTCACTGAAGC
GGGAAGGGACTGGCTGCTATTGGGCGAAGTGCCGGGGCAGGATCTCCTGTCATCTCACCTTGCTCCTGCC
GAGAAAGTATCCATCATGGCTGATGCAATGCGGCGGCTGCATACGCTTGATCCGGCTACCTGCCCATTCG
ACCACCAAGCGAAACATCGCATCGAGCGAGCACGTACTCGGATGGAAGCCGGTCTTGTCGATCAGGATGA
TCTGGACGAAGAGCATCAGGGGCTCGCGCCAGCCGAACTGTTCGCCAGGCTCAAGGCGCGCATGCCCGAC
GGCGAGGATCTCGTCGTGACCCATGGCGATGCCTGCTTGCCGAATATCATGGTGGAAAATGGCCGCTTTT
CTGGATTCATCGACTGTGGCCGGCTGGGTGTGGCGGACCGCTATCAGGACATAGCGTTGGCTACCCGTGA
TATTGCTGAAGAGCTTGGCGGCGAATGGGCTGACCGCTTCCTCGTGCTTTACGGTATCGCCGCTCCCGAT
TCGCAGCGCATCGCCTTCTATCGCCTTCTTGACGAGTTCTTCTGAGCGGGACTCTGGGGTTCGAAATGAC
CGACCAAGCGACGCCCAACCTGCCATCACGATGGCCGCAATAAAATATCTTTATTTTCATTACATCTGTG
TGTTGGTTTTTTGTGTGAATCGATAGCGATAAGGATCCGCGTATGGTGCACTCTCAGTACAATCTGCTCT
GATGCCGCATAGTTAAGCCAGCCCCGACACCCGCCAACACCCGCTGACGCGCCCTGACGGGCTTGTCTGC
TCCCGGCATCCGCTTACAGACAAGCTGTGACCGTCTCCGGGAGCTGCATGTGTCAGAGGTTTTCACCGTC
ATCACCGAAACGCGCGAGACGAAAGGGCCTCGTGATACGCCTATTTTTATAGGTTAATGTCATGATAATA
ATGGTTTCTTAGACGTCAGGTGGCACTTTTCGGGGAAATGTGCGCGGAACCCCTATTTGTTTATTTTTCT
AAATACATTCAAATATGTATCCGCTCATGAGACAATAACCCTGATAAATGCTTCAATAATATTGAAAAAG
GAAGAGTATGAGTATTCAACATTTCCGTGTCGCCCTTATTCCCTTTTTTGCGGCATTTTGCCTTCCTGTT
TTTGCTCACCCAGAAACGCTGGTGAAAGTAAAAGATGCTGAAGATCAGTTGGGTGCACGAGTGGGTTACA
TCGAACTGGATCTCAACAGCGGTAAGATCCTTGAGAGTTTTCGCCCCGAAGAACGTTTTCCAATGATGAG
CACTTTTAAAGTTCTGCTATGTGGCGCGGTATTATCCCGTATTGACGCCGGGCAAGAGCAACTCGGTCGC
CGCATACACTATTCTCAGAATGACTTGGTTGAGTACTCACCAGTCACAGAAAAGCATCTTACGGATGGCA
TGACAGTAAGAGAATTATGCAGTGCTGCCATAACCATGAGTGATAACACTGCGGCCAACTTACTTCTGAC
AACGATCGGAGGACCGAAGGAGCTAACCGCTTTTTTGCACAACATGGGGGATCATGTAACTCGCCTTGAT
CGTTGGGAACCGGAGCTGAATGAAGCCATACCAAACGACGAGCGTGACACCACGATGCCTGTAGCAATGG
CAACAACGTTGCGCAAACTATTAACTGGCGAACTACTTACTCTAGCTTCCCGGCAACAATTAATAGACTG
GATGGAGGCGGATAAAGTTGCAGGACCACTTCTGCGCTCGGCCCTTCCGGCTGGCTGGTTTATTGCTGAT
AAATCTGGAGCCGGTGAGCGTGGGTCTCGCGGTATCATTGCAGCACTGGGGCCAGATGGTAAGCCCTCCC
GTATCGTAGTTATCTACACGACGGGGAGTCAGGCAACTATGGATGAACGAAATAGACAGATCGCTGAGAT
AGGTGCCTCACTGATTAAGCATTGGTAACTGTCAGACCAAGTTTACTCATATATACTTTAGATTGATTTA
AAACTTCATTTTTAATTTAAAAGGATCTAGGTGAAGATCCTTTTTGATAATCTCATGACCAAAATCCCTT
AACGTGAGTTTTCGTTCCACTGAGCGTCAGACCCCGTAGAAAAGATCAAAGGATCTTCTTGAGATCCTTT
TTTTCTGCGCGTAATCTGCTGCTTGCAAACAAAAAAACCACCGCTACCAGCGGTGGTTTGTTTGCCGGAT
CAAGAGCTACCAACTCTTTTTCCGAAGGTAACTGGCTTCAGCAGAGCGCAGATACCAAATACTGTTCTTC
TAGTGTAGCCGTAGTTAGGCCACCACTTCAAGAACTCTGTAGCACCGCCTACATACCTCGCTCTGCTAAT
CCTGTTACCAGTGGCTGCTGCCAGTGGCGATAAGTCGTGTCTTACCGGGTTGGACTCAAGACGATAGTTA
CCGGATAAGGCGCAGCGGTCGGGCTGAACGGGGGGTTCGTGCACACAGCCCAGCTTGGAGCGAACGACCT
ACACCGAACTGAGATACCTACAGCGTGAGCTATGAGAAAGCGCCACGCTTCCCGAAGGGAGAAAGGCGGA
CAGGTATCCGGTAAGCGGCAGGGTCGGAACAGGAGAGCGCACGAGGGAGCTTCCAGGGGGAAACGCCTGG
TATCTTTATAGTCCTGTCGGGTTTCGCCACCTCTGACTTGAGCGTCGATTTTTGTGATGCTCGTCAGGGG
GGCGGAGCCTATGGAAAAACGCCAGCAACGCGGCCTTTTTACGGTTCCTGGCCTTTTGCTGGCCTTTTGC
TCACATGGCTCGACAGATCTTCAATATTGGCCATTAGCCATATTATTCATTGGTTATATAGCATAAATCA
ATATTGGCTATTGGCCATTGCATACGTTGTATCTATATCATAATATGTACATTTATATTGGCTCATGTCC
AATATGACCGCCATGTTGGCATTGATTATTGACTAGTTATTAATAGTAATCAATTACGGGGTCATTAGTT
CATAGCCCATATATGGAGTTCCGCGTTACATAACTTACGGTAAATGGCCCGCCTGGCTGACCGCCCAACG
ACCCCCGCCCATTGACGTCAATAATGACGTATGTTCCCATAGTAACGCCAATAGGGACTTTCCATTGACG
TCAATGGGTGGAGTATTTACGGTAAACTGCCCACTTGGCAGTACATCAAGTGTATCATATGCCAAGTCCG
CCCCCTATTGACGTCAATGACGGTAAATGGCCCGCCTGGCATTATGCCCAGTACATGACCTTACGGGACT
TTCCTACTTGGCAGTACATCTACGTATTAGTCATCGCTATTACCATG
