Features (pLannotate 1.2.2; 20 found; start..end, strand, type, name):
      3..380     +  enhancer       CMV enhancer: human cytomegalovirus immediate early enhancer
    381..592     +  promoter       CMV promoter: human cytomegalovirus (CMV) immediate early promoter
    753..885     +  intron         chimeric intron: chimera between introns from human β-globin and immunoglobulin heavy chain genes
    930..948     +  promoter       T7 promoter: promoter for bacteriophage T7 RNA polymerase
    974..3652    +  CDS            KCNB1: KCNB1_HUMAN - Experimental evidence at protein level: Swiss-Prot protein existence level 1. Voltage-gated potassium channel that mediates transmembrane potassium transport in excitable membranes, primarily in the brain, but also in the pancreas and cardiovascular system. Contributes to the regulation of the action potential (AP) repolarization, duration and frequency of repetitive AP firing in neurons, muscle cells and endocrine cells and plays a role in homeostatic attenuation of electrical excitability throughout the brain (PubMed:23161216). Plays also a role in the regulation of exocytosis
   3659..3687    +  CDS            3xHA (fragment): three tandem HA epitope tags
   3700..3717    -  promoter       T3 promoter (fragment): promoter for bacteriophage T3 RNA polymerase
   3735..3856    -  polyA_signal   SV40 poly(A) signal: SV40 polyadenylation signal
   3879..3947    -  CDS            large T antigen (fragment): large T antigen from SV40 (simian virus 40)
   3971..4038    +  CDS            lacZα (fragment): LacZα fragment of β-galactosidase; lacZ fragment
   4042..4470    +  rep_origin     f1 ori (sequence partly withheld): f1 bacteriophage origin of replication; arrow indicates direction of (+) strand synthesis
   4498..4549    -  misc_feature   bom (fragment): basis of mobility region from pBR322
   4614..4971    +  promoter       SV40 promoter: SV40 enhancer and early promoter
   5022..5813    +  CDS            neo: KKA2_KLEPN - Also known as kan, nptII. Experimental evidence at protein level: Swiss-Prot protein existence level 1. Resistance to kanamycin, neomycin, paromomycin, ribostamycin, butirosin and gentamicin B. From Klebsiella pneumoniae.
   5880..5928    +  polyA_signal   poly(A) signal: synthetic polyadenylation signal
   5948..6002    -  misc_feature   bom (fragment): basis of mobility region from pBR322
   6104..6139    -  CDS            rop (fragment): Rop protein, which maintains plasmids at low copy number; rop
   6234..6338    +  promoter       AmpR promoter: bla
   6339..7199    +  CDS            AmpR: β-lactamase; bla; confers resistance to ampicillin, carbenicillin, and related antibiotics
   7370..7958    +  rep_origin     ori: high-copy-number ColE1/pMB1/pBR322/pUC origin of replication
>Addgene plasmid #124487 | hKCNB1 L211P Sequencing Result | analyzer sequence | sequence record 240570
GGCATTGATTATTGACTAGTTATTAATAGTAATCAATTACGGGGTCATTAGTTCATAGCCCATATATGGA
GTTCCGCGTTACATAACTTACGGTAAATGGCCCGCCTGGCTGACCGCCCAACGACCCCCGCCCATTGACG
TCAATAATGACGTATGTTCCCATAGTAACGCCAATAGGGACTTTCCATTGACGTCAATGGGTGGAGTATT
TACGGTAAACTGCCCACTTGGCAGTACATCAAGTGTATCATATGCCAAGTCCGCCCCCTATTGACGTCAA
TGACGGTAAATGGCCCGCCTGGCATTATGCCCAGTACATGACCTTACGGGACTTTCCTACTTGGCAGTAC
ATCTACGTATTAGTCATCGCTATTACCATGGTGATGCGGTTTTGGCAGTACACCAATGGGCGTGGATAGC
GGTTTGACTCACGGGGATTTCCAAGTCTCCACCCCATTGACGTCAATGGGAGTTTGTTTTGGCACCAAAA
TCAACGGGACTTTCCAAAATGTCGTAACAACTGCGATCGCCCGCCCCGTTGACGCAAATGGGCGGTAGGC
GTGTACGGTGGGAGGTCTATATAAGCAGAGCTCGTTTAGTGAACCGTCAGATCACTAGAAGCTTTATTGC
GGTAGTTTATCACAGTTAAATTGCTAACGCAGTCAGTGCTTCTGACACAACAGTCTCGAACTTAAGCTGC
AGTGACTCTCTTAAGGTAGCCTTGCAGAAGTTGGTCGTGAGGCACTGGGCAGGTAAGTATCAAGGTTACA
AGACAGGTTTAAGGAGACCAATAGAAACTGGGCTTGTCGAGACAGAGAAGACTCTTGCGTTTCTGATAGG
CACCTATTGGTCTTACTGACATCCACTTTGCCTTTCTCTCCACAGGTGTCCACTCCCAGTTCAATTACAG
CTCTTAAGGCTAGAGTACTTAATACGACTCACTATAGGCTAGCCTCGAGAGCTGAATTCCACCATGCCGG
CGGGCATGACGAAGCATGGCTCCCGCTCCACCAGCTCGCTGCCGCCCGAGCCCATGGAGATCGTGCGCAG
CAAGGCGTGCTCTCGGCGGGTCCGCCTCAACGTCGGGGGGCTGGCGCACGAGGTACTCTGGCGTACCCTG
GACCGCCTGCCCCGCACGCGGCTGGGCAAGCTCCGCGACTGCAACACGCACGACTCGCTGCTGGAGGTGT
GCGATGACTACAGCCTCGACGACAACGAGTACTTCTTTGACCGCCACCCGGGCGCCTTCACCTCCATCCT
CAACTTCTACCGCACTGGGCGACTGCACATGATGGAGGAGATGTGCGCGCTCAGCTTCAGCCAAGAGCTC
GACTACTGGGGCATCGACGAGATCTACCCGGAGTCCTGCTGCCAGGCCCGCTACCACCAGAAGAAAGAGC
AGATGAACGAGGAGCTCAAGCGTGAGGCCGAGACCCTACGGGAGCGGGAAGGCGAGGAGTTCGATAACAC
GTGCTGCGCAGAGAAGAGGAAAAAACTCTGGGACCTACTGGAGAAGCCCAATTCCTCTGTGGCTGCCAAG
ATCCTTGCCATAATTTCCATCATGTTCATCGTCCTCTCCACCATTGCCCTGTCCCTCAACACGCCCCCTG
AGCTACACAACACGCCCCCTGAGCTACAACACGCCCCCTGAGCTACACTCAACACGCCCCCTGAGCTACA
TCAACACGCCCCCTGAGCTCTCAACACGCCCCCTGAGCTACAGAGCCTCGATGAGTTCGGCCAGTCCACA
GACAACCCCCAGCTGGCCCACGTGGAGGCCGTGTGCATCGCATGGTTCACCATGGAGTACCTGCTGAGGT
TCCTCTCCTCGCCCAAGAAGTGGAAGTTCTTCAAGGGCCCACTCAATGCCATTGACTTGTTGGCCATTCT
GCCATACTATGTCACCATTTTCCTCACCGAATCCAACAAGAGCGTGCTGCAATTCCAGAATGTCCGCCGC
GTGGTCCAGATCTTCCGCATCATGCGCATTCTCCGCATCCTTAAGCTTGCACGCCACTCCACTGGCCTCC
AGTCTCTGGGCTTCACTTTGCGGAGGAGCTACAATGAGTTGGGCTTGCTCATCCTCTTCCTTGCCATGGG
CATTATGATCTTCTCCAGCCTTGTCTTCTTTGCTGAGAAGGATGAGGACGACACCAAGTTCAAAAGCATC
CCAGCCTCTTTCTGGTGGGCCACCATCACCATGACTACTGTTGGGTATGGAGACATCTACCCCAAGACTC
TCCTGGGGAAAATTGTTGGGGGACTCTGCTGCATTGCAGGAGTCCTGGTGATTGCTCTTCCCATCCCCAT
CATCGTCAATAACTTCTCTGAGTTCTATAAGGAGCAGAAGAGACAGGAGAAAGCAATCAAACGGCGAGAG
GCTCTGGAGAGAGCCAAGAGGAATGGCAGCATCGTATCCATGAACATGAAGGATGCTTTTGCCCGGAGCA
TTGAGATGATGGACATTGTGGTTGAGAAAAATGGGGAGAATATGGGTAAGAAAGACAAAGTACAAGATAA
CCACTTGTCTCCTAACAAATGGAAATGGACAAAGAGGACACTGTCTGAAACCAGCTCAAGTAAGTCCTTT
GAAACCAAGGAACAGGGATCCCCTGAAAAAGCCAGATCGTCTTCTAGTCCTCAGCACCTGAACGTTCAGC
AGTTGGAAGACATGTACAATAAGATGGCCAAGACCCAATCCCAACCCATCCTCAATACCAAGGAGTCAGC
AGCACAGAGCAAACCAAAGGAAGAACTTGAAATGGAGAGTATCCCCAGCCCCGTAGCCCCTCTGCCCACT
CGCACAGAAGGGGTCATTGACATGCGAAGTATGTCAAGCATTGATAGTTTCATTAGCTGTGCCACAGACT
TCCCTGAGGCCACCAGATTCTCCCACAGCCCTTTGACATCACTCCCCAGCAAGACTGGGGGCAGCACAGC
CCCAGAAGTGGGCTGGCGGGGAGCTCTGGGTGCCAGTGGTGGTAGGTTTGTGGAGGCCAACCCCAGCCCT
GATGCCAGCCAGCACTCTAGTTTCTTCATCGAGAGCCCCAAGAGTTCCATGAAAACTAACAACCCTTTGA
AGCTCCGAGCACTTAAAGTCAACTTCATGGAGGGTGACCCCAGTCCACTCCTCCCCGTTCTAGGGATGTA
CCATGACCCTCTCAGGAACCGGGGGAGTGCTGCGGCTGCTGTCGCTGGACTGGAGTGTGCCACGCTTTTG
GACAAGGCTGTGCTGAGCCCAGAGTCCTCCATCTACACCACAGCAAGTGCTAAGACACCCCCCCGGTCTC
CTGAGAAACACACAGCAATAGCGTTCAACTTTGAGGCGGGTGTCCACCAGTACATTGACGCAGACACAGA
TGATGAGGGACAGCTGCTCTACAGTGTGGACTCCAGCCCCCCCAAAAGCCTCCCTGGGAGCACCAGTCCG
AAGTTCAGCACGGGGACAAGATCGGAGAAAAACCACTTTGAAAGCTCCCCTTTACCCACCTCCCCTAAGT
TCTTAAGGCAGAACTGTATTTACTCCACAGAAGCATTGACTGGAAAAGGCCCCAGTGGTCAGGAAAAGTG
CAAACTTGAGAACCACATCTCCCCTGACGTCCGTGTGTTGCCAGGGGGAGGAGCCCATGGAAGCACACGA
GATCAGAGCATCGAATTCTACCCATACGATGTTCCAGATTACGCTTAGGCGGCCGCTTCCCTTTAGTGAG
GGTTAATGCTTCGAGCAGACATGATAAGATACATTGATGAGTTTGGACAAACCACAACTAGAATGCAGTG
AAAAAAATGCTTTATTTGTGAAATTTGTGATGCTATTGCTTTATTTGTAACCATTATAAGCTGCAATAAA
CAAGTTAACAACAACAATTGCATTCATTTTATGTTTCAGGTTCAGGGGGAGATGTGGGAGGTTTTTTAAA
GCAAGTAAAACCTCTACAAATGTGGTAAAATCCGATAAGGATCGATCCGGGCTGGCGTAATAGCGAAGAG
GCCCGCACCGATCGCCCTTCCCAACAGTTGCGCAGCCTGAATGGCGAATGG
[124 nt withheld, positions 4042-4165]
C
[91 nt withheld, positions 4167-4257]
A
[49 nt withheld, positions 4259-4307]
CCTTTGACGTTGGAGTCCACGTTCTTT
[37 nt withheld, positions 4335-4371]
ACCCTATCTCGGTCTATTCTTTTGATTTATAAGGGATTTTGCCGATTTCGGCCTATTGGTTAAAAAATGA
GCTGATTTAACAAAAATTTAACGCGAATTTTAACAAAATATTAACGCTTACAATTTCCTGATGCGGTATT
TTCTCCTTACGCATCTGTGCGGTATTTCACACCGCATACGCGGATCTGCGCAGCACCATGGCCTGAAATA
ACCTCTGAAAGAGGAACTTGGTTAGGTACCTTCTGAGGCGGAAAGAACCAGCTGTGGAATGTGTGTCAGT
TAGGGTGTGGAAAGTCCCCAGGCTCCCCAGCAGGCAGAAGTATGCAAAGCATGCATCTCAATTAGTCAGC
AACCAGGTGTGGAAAGTCCCCAGGCTCCCCAGCAGGCAGAAGTATGCAAAGCATGCATCTCAATTAGTCA
GCAACCATAGTCCCGCCCCTAACTCCGCCCATCCCGCCCCTAACTCCGCCCAGTTCCGCCCATTCTCCGC
CCCATGGCTGACTAATTTTTTTTATTTATGCAGAGGCCGAGGCCGCCTCGGCCTCTGAGCTATTCCAGAA
GTAGTGAGGAGGCTTTTTTGGAGGCCTAGGCTTTTGCAAAAAGCTTGATTCTTCTGACACAACAGTCTCG
AACTTAAGGCTAGAGCCACCATGATTGAACAAGATGGATTGCACGCAGGTTCTCCGGCCGCTTGGGTGGA
GAGGCTATTCGGCTATGACTGGGCACAACAGACAATCGGCTGCTCTGATGCCGCCGTGTTCCGGCTGTCA
GCGCAGGGGCGCCCGGTTCTTTTTGTCAAGACCGACCTGTCCGGTGCCCTGAATGAACTGCAGGACGAGG
CAGCGCGGCTATCGTGGCTGGCCACGACGGGCGTTCCTTGCGCAGCTGTGCTCGACGTTGTCACTGAAGC
GGGAAGGGACTGGCTGCTATTGGGCGAAGTGCCGGGGCAGGATCTCCTGTCATCTCACCTTGCTCCTGCC
GAGAAAGTATCCATCATGGCTGATGCAATGCGGCGGCTGCATACGCTTGATCCGGCTACCTGCCCATTCG
ACCACCAAGCGAAACATCGCATCGAGCGAGCACGTACTCGGATGGAAGCCGGTCTTGTCGATCAGGATGA
TCTGGACGAAGAGCATCAGGGGCTCGCGCCAGCCGAACTGTTCGCCAGGCTCAAGGCGCGCATGCCCGAC
GGCGAGGATCTCGTCGTGACCCATGGCGATGCCTGCTTGCCGAATATCATGGTGGAAAATGGCCGCTTTT
CTGGATTCATCGACTGTGGCCGGCTGGGTGTGGCGGACCGCTATCAGGACATAGCGTTGGCTACCCGTGA
TATTGCTGAAGAGCTTGGCGGCGAATGGGCTGACCGCTTCCTCGTGCTTTACGGTATCGCCGCTCCCGAT
TCGCAGCGCATCGCCTTCTATCGCCTTCTTGACGAGTTCTTCTGAGCGGGACTCTGGGGTTCGAAATGAC
CGACCAAGCGACGCCCAACCTGCCATCACGATGGCCGCAATAAAATATCTTTATTTTCATTACATCTGTG
TGTTGGTTTTTTGTGTGAATCGATAGCGATAAGGATCCGCGTATGGTGCACTCTCAGTACAATCTGCTCT
GATGCCGCATAGTTAAGCCAGCCCCGACACCCGCCAACACCCGCTGACGCGCCCTGACGGGCTTGTCTGC
TCCCGGCATCCGCTTACAGACAAGCTGTGACCGTCTCCGGGAGCTGCATGTGTCAGAGGTTTTCACCGTC
ATCACCGAAACGCGCGAGACGAAAGGGCCTCGTGATACGCCTATTTTTATAGGTTAATGTCATGATAATA
ATGGTTTCTTAGACGTCAGGTGGCACTTTTCGGGGAAATGTGCGCGGAACCCCTATTTGTTTATTTTTCT
AAATACATTCAAATATGTATCCGCTCATGAGACAATAACCCTGATAAATGCTTCAATAATATTGAAAAAG
GAAGAGTATGAGTATTCAACATTTCCGTGTCGCCCTTATTCCCTTTTTTGCGGCATTTTGCCTTCCTGTT
TTTGCTCACCCAGAAACGCTGGTGAAAGTAAAAGATGCTGAAGATCAGTTGGGTGCACGAGTGGGTTACA
TCGAACTGGATCTCAACAGCGGTAAGATCCTTGAGAGTTTTCGCCCCGAAGAACGTTTTCCAATGATGAG
CACTTTTAAAGTTCTGCTATGTGGCGCGGTATTATCCCGTATTGACGCCGGGCAAGAGCAACTCGGTCGC
CGCATACACTATTCTCAGAATGACTTGGTTGAGTACTCACCAGTCACAGAAAAGCATCTTACGGATGGCA
TGACAGTAAGAGAATTATGCAGTGCTGCCATAACCATGAGTGATAACACTGCGGCCAACTTACTTCTGAC
AACGATCGGAGGACCGAAGGAGCTAACCGCTTTTTTGCACAACATGGGGGATCATGTAACTCGCCTTGAT
CGTTGGGAACCGGAGCTGAATGAAGCCATACCAAACGACGAGCGTGACACCACGATGCCTGTAGCAATGG
CAACAACGTTGCGCAAACTATTAACTGGCGAACTACTTACTCTAGCTTCCCGGCAACAATTAATAGACTG
GATGGAGGCGGATAAAGTTGCAGGACCACTTCTGCGCTCGGCCCTTCCGGCTGGCTGGTTTATTGCTGAT
AAATCTGGAGCCGGTGAGCGTGGGTCTCGCGGTATCATTGCAGCACTGGGGCCAGATGGTAAGCCCTCCC
GTATCGTAGTTATCTACACGACGGGGAGTCAGGCAACTATGGATGAACGAAATAGACAGATCGCTGAGAT
AGGTGCCTCACTGATTAAGCATTGGTAACTGTCAGACCAAGTTTACTCATATATACTTTAGATTGATTTA
AAACTTCATTTTTAATTTAAAAGGATCTAGGTGAAGATCCTTTTTGATAATCTCATGACCAAAATCCCTT
AACGTGAGTTTTCGTTCCACTGAGCGTCAGACCCCGTAGAAAAGATCAAAGGATCTTCTTGAGATCCTTT
TTTTCTGCGCGTAATCTGCTGCTTGCAAACAAAAAAACCACCGCTACCAGCGGTGGTTTGTTTGCCGGAT
CAAGAGCTACCAACTCTTTTTCCGAAGGTAACTGGCTTCAGCAGAGCGCAGATACCAAATACTGTTCTTC
TAGTGTAGCCGTAGTTAGGCCACCACTTCAAGAACTCTGTAGCACCGCCTACATACCTCGCTCTGCTAAT
CCTGTTACCAGTGGCTGCTGCCAGTGGCGATAAGTCGTGTCTTACCGGGTTGGACTCAAGACGATAGTTA
CCGGATAAGGCGCAGCGGTCGGGCTGAACGGGGGGTTCGTGCACACAGCCCAGCTTGGAGCGAACGACCT
ACACCGAACTGAGATACCTACAGCGTGAGCTATGAGAAAGCGCCACGCTTCCCGAAGGGAGAAAGGCGGA
CAGGTATCCGGTAAGCGGCAGGGTCGGAACAGGAGAGCGCACGAGGGAGCTTCCAGGGGGAAACGCCTGG
TATCTTTATAGTCCTGTCGGGTTTCGCCACCTCTGACTTGAGCGTCGATTTTTGTGATGCTCGTCAGGGG
GGCGGAGCCTATGGAAAAACGCCAGCAACGCGGCCTTTTTACGGTTCCTGGCCTTTTGCTGGCCTTTTGC
TCACATGGCTCGACAGATCTTCAATATTGGCCATTAGCCATATTATTCATTGGTTATATAGCATAAATCA
ATATTGGCTATTGGCCATTGCATACGTTGTATCTATATCATAATATGTACATTTATATTGGCTCATGTCC
AATATGACCGCCATGTT
